Addgene plasmid #15515: H-ACNF-H
Depositing lab: Peter Mombaerts. Depositing organization: Rockefeller University. Publication: Local and cis Effects of the H Element on Expression of Odorant Receptor Genes in Mouse. Fuss SH, Omura M, Mombaerts P. Cell. 2007 Jul 27. 130(2):373-84. 10.1016/j.cell.2007.06.023 PubMed 17662950.
Backbone
  Vector backbone: pBSIIKS-
  Backbone size w/o insert (bp): 3000
  Vector type: Mouse Targeting
  Selectable markers: Neomycin (select with G418)
Growth in bacteria
  Bacterial resistance: Ampicillin, 100 μg/mL
  Growth temperature: 37°C
  Growth strain: DH5alpha
  Copy number: Low Copy
Gene/Insert
  Gene/Insert name: H element (alt names: H region; H enhancer)
  Species: M. musculus (mouse)
  Insert size (bp): 13814
  Mutation: Targeting vector to delete the 2,119 nt sequence, ScaI restriction fragment, known as the H element.
  GenBank ID: DQ086467
  Cloning method: Restriction Enzyme; 5′ cloning site SacII, NotI (not destroyed); 3′ cloning site SalI, XhoI, KpnI (not destroyed)
  Sequencing primers: 5′ M13 Forward; 3′ M13 Reverse
Terms and licenses: Academic/Nonprofit Terms; Industry Terms: Not Available to Industry
Depositor comments: Subclone H2.8.E. The mouse strain that was derived from this plasmid is available from The Jackson Laboratory: http://jaxmice.jax.org/strain/006790.html
How to cite: H-ACNF-H was a gift from Peter Mombaerts (Addgene plasmid # 15515 ; http://n2t.net/addgene:15515 ; RRID:Addgene_15515)
