[The description below was written by a language model from this plasmid's Addgene catalogue record.]
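Description:
H-ACNF-H is a mouse gene-targeting vector built in the pBSIIKS- (pBluescript II KS-) cloning backbone, a roughly 3 kb phagemid that is propagated in E. coli under ampicillin selection; the record lists it as low copy, which may reflect the large insert. The payload is about 13.8 kb of mouse genomic sequence from the H element locus (also called the H region or H enhancer), cloned by restriction enzymes between SacII/NotI on the 5′ side and SalI/XhoI/KpnI on the 3′ side, with all of these sites retained. M13 forward and reverse primer sites in the backbone flank the insert for sequencing.

The construct is designed to delete the H element, defined here as a 2,119 nt ScaI restriction fragment, by homologous recombination in mouse cells. The genomic sequences on either side of that fragment presumably serve as homology arms, as the name suggests, with a selection cassette placed where the H element would normally lie. The record lists neomycin resistance (G418 selection) as the marker for identifying targeted cells. The "ACNF" in the name probably denotes that cassette, but the record does not describe its composition, its promoters or any recombinase sites, and no feature table is provided to confirm the layout or arm lengths.

The associated work concerns the local and cis effects of the H element on expression of odorant receptor genes in mouse, so the vector's purpose is to generate a knockout allele for testing the regulatory role of this element. The depositor notes that a mouse strain derived from this plasmid exists and is available from a public repository.
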