>Addgene plasmid #15515 | H-ACNF-H | addgene partial sequence | sequence record 21997 | 15515 with M13F
CGAATTGGAGCTCCACCGCGGTGGCGGCCGCTCTAGAACTAGTGGATCCCCCACTGTGTCTTAGTTTTTG
AGGAACCTCTAGATTTATTTCCAGAGTGGTTGTACCAGCTTGCAATCCCACCAGCAATGGAGGAGTGTTT
CTCTTTCTCCACATCCTGGCCAGCATCTACTGTCACCTGAGTTTTCAATCTTAGCCATTCTGACTGGTGT
GAAGTGGAATCTGAGAGTTGTTTTGATTTGCATTTCCCTGATAACTAAGGATGTTGAACATTTCTTTAGG
TGCTTCTCAGCCATTCTAGTTTCCTCATTTGAGAATTCTGTTTAGCGCTGTTCCCCATATTTTAAATAGG
GCTATTTGGTTCTCTGGAGTATAACTTCTTGAGTTCTTTGTATATATTGGATATTAGCCCTCTATCAGAT
GTAGGATTGGTAAAGATCTTTTCTCAATCTCTTGATTGCCATTTTGTCATTTGCCTTACAGAAGCTCTGA
AATTTTATGAGGTCCCATTTGTCAATTCCTGATCTTAGAGCATAAGCCATTTTCCCCAATTTCTCGTCTA
TTGGATTCAGTGTATCTGGTTTCATGTGGAGGTCCTTGGTCCACTTGGACTTGAGCTTTGTACAGGGAAA
TAAGAAAGGATCAATTTTCATTCTTCTACATGTTGACTGCCAGTTGAACCAGCACCATTTGTTGAAAATG
CTGTCTTTTTTTCCACTGGATGGTTTTAGCTCCTTTGTCAAAGCTCAAATGACCAT
