>Addgene plasmid #15515 | H-ACNF-H | addgene partial sequence | sequence record 21998 | 15515 with M13R
ACCCTCACTAAAGGGAACAAAGCTGGGTACCGGGCCCCCCCTCGAGGTCGACGGTATCGATAAGCTTGAT
ATCTCTTGGCTTAGTGTTAATGAAGAGATTTTATTTTATCTATTTATTTATTTTGCTTTGTTTTTTGTTA
GATACTTTCTTCATTTACATTTCAAATGCTGTCCGAAAGTCCCCTATACCACCCCCCCCACCCTGCTCCC
CAACCCACCCACTCCCGCTTCCTGGCCCTGGCATTCCCCTGTACTGAGGCATATGATCTTCACAAGACCA
AGGACCTCTCCTCCTACTGATGGCTGACTAGGGCCATCCTCTGCTACATATGCAGCTAGAGACACGAGCT
CTGTGGGGTACTGGTTAGTTCATATAGTTATTCCTCCTATAGGGTTGCAGACCCCTTTACATCCTTGGGT
ACTTTTTCTAGCTCCTTCTTTAGGGGCCCTGTGTTCCATCCAATAGATGACTGTGAGCATCCACTTCTGT
ATTTGCCAGGCACTGGCATAGCTTCACAAGAGAGAGCTATATCAGGGTCTTGTCAGCAAAATCTTGCTGG
CATATGCAATAGTGTCTGGGTTTGGTTGTTGTATATGGGATGGATCCCTGGGTAGGGGAGTCTCTGGATG
GTTCTTTCTTCCATCTCAGCTCCAAACTTCCATCTCTGTAATTCCTCCCATGG
